>Addgene plasmid #192635 | pET 28 full-length human PARP1 | addgene full sequence | sequence record 379671 | Addgene NGS Result
ATCCGGATATAGTTCCTCCTTTCAGCAAAAAACCCCTCAAGACCCGTTTAGAGGCCCCAAGGGGTTATGC
TAGTTATTGCTCAGCGGTGGCAGCAGCCAACTCAGCTTCCTTTCGGGCTTTGTTAGCAGCCGGATCTCAG
TGGTGGTGGTGGTGGTGCTCGAGTTACCACAGGGAGGTCTTAAAATTGAATTTCAGTTTCAGCAGATACT
TCAGATTTACCTGAGCAATATCATAGACAATGTACTCGTTATATAGTAGAGAGGTGTCATTCACACCAGA
TGAAATCCCGGTCCCAAGAGGAACGTCTACACCATCCAGACTAATGTTAGCTGAAGGATCAGGGGTAGTT
TTGCCCAAACCTTTGACACTGTGCTTGCCCTTGGGTAACTTGCTGATATGTGAAGCGTGCTTCAGTTCAT
ACATGTTTCCAAGGGCAACTTCTCCCAACAGGATTAAGCCTATTGGGTCTCCCTGAGACGTATGGCAGTA
GTTGGCACTCTTGGAGACCATGTCAGCGAAATAGATCCCTTTACCAAACATGTAGCCTGTCACGGGCGCT
TCAGGCGGGGCTATCCGAAGACCCTGGGACAGGATCCCAGCAAAGTTGGTGGTCCTGGACCCGTGCCACA
GCAATCTTCGGTTATGAAGCTGCTTAAAGGGCTTGTAACGCTGGCATTCGCCTTCACGCTCTATCTTAAA
GATATCGATGACTTCCAAGTCATACGCATTGTGTGTGGTTGCATGAGTGTTCTTAACATACTTCCTGATG
ATCTCGGCTTCTTCAGAATCTCTGTCAACCACCTTAATGTCAGTTTTGAGCTTCTCATAGTTGACATCGA
TGGGATCCTTGCTGCTATCATCAGACCCTCCCCTGAGCAGACTGTAGGCCACCTCGATGTCCAGCAGGTT
GTCAAGCATTTCCGCCTTGGCCTGCACACTGTCTGCATTGTTCAGGAGCGGAGGCTTCTTCATCCCAAAG
TCGTGGGGGATCAGGGTGTAAAAGCGATTTGAGAGATCCAGGATCTGAGAGTCGCTGCTGCCCTGAGACA
CCGCCTGCTGGACCTCACTGAGGATGGAGTATGCGGCCTGGATCTGCCTTTTGCTCAGCTTCCCCAAGGG
CATCTTCTGAAGGTCGATCTCATACTCCACCATGGCTTTCTTCATACTTTCCACATCAAAGATCATCTTG
ATGAGGTCCTGAACTGGCTTGGGGAGCTTGGACTTGGTGCCAGGATTTACTGTCAGCTTCTTCACTGCCT
CTTCATCCTGGCCATAGTCAATCTCCAGGGGGTAGAACTTTTTGGGATACTTCGTGAAATTTTTGGAGTG
CCAAGCGTTCCCGGTTTTTTCTTCATATAATTTCATGAAGTGCTCAATGGCATCCTCCTTGGACGGCATC
TGTTCCAGTTTGTTGCTACCGATCACCGTACCCACACGGCCCCAGGACCTGAATATCCAATACCTGTTTT
CCTTGTCGTCCTCCAGAAGCTGGAGCTTGTAGTAGGAGTTGGTTCCTTTAACGATGTCCACCAGGCCAAG
GGTGGCACTGAAGACCTTCCCACCTTTCTCCAGGACATGCGCAGAGTGTTCCAGTCCAGAATCAGGATCC
ACAGCTGCTCCTCCTTTAAGAGTTAATTTCATTCTCTTTTCAGATTTGTTGATACCTTCCTCCTTGACCT
GGCCCTTGCTTTTTTTGGAGAGCGCAGCCCCTGACTTCCCTCTTGGGGCCACAACTTCAACAGGCTCTGC
CTTCACCTCTGCCCCCCAAGGGGACAAGATGTGCGCTAAGAACAACTCCTGAAGGCTCTTGGTGGAGGCG
GAGACGTCCTGGAGGAAGTCCTCAGACACAACTCGGATGTTGGCTTCCTTTACTTCCTCCATCTTCTTAT
TCATCTTTTCCACCTCCTTTTTGGTGCTGATGCACAGGGAAGCCTTGTTGGCCGTCCCCGTCAACTTCCC
CCCGAGTTTCTCAATCATGGCCTTCACTTCATCCTTGTTCCGGGACAGCTTCCCGAGAGTCAGGATCTTC
ATGTTGGATAATGGCTTATCTGCTGAAGCAGAGGAGTTCACAGCAGCAGGAGCCGAGGCTGTGGAGGGCG
GAGGCGTGGCCGCCACGGAGGCGCTGGTTTCTGGGGGGAATATACGGTCCTGCTTTTTAACCTTCAATTT
CTTGAGGTAAGAGATTTCTCGGAATTCCTTTGGGGTTACCCACTCCTTCCGGTTGGGTGTCTGTGTCTTG
ACCATACACTTGGTCCAGGCAGTGACGTCCCCAGTGCAGTAATAGGCATCGCTCTTGAAGACCAGCTGAC
CCGAGCATTCCTCGCAGGGAAGGAGGGCACCGAACACCATGCCATCAGCTACTCGGTCCAAGATCGCCGA
CTCCCCAGAAGGCACTTGCTGCTTGTTGAAGATGAGTAGCTCCTTCAGGTCATTAGTTGAACACACTTTC
TTTAGCTCGTCCTTGATGTTCCAGATCAGGTCGTTCTGAGCCTTTAGGGCTTTTTCAAGCTTACTATCCT
TGTCTTTTTCTTTTTTAGATTTCTTCTTCGCCACTTCATCCACTCCATCCACCTCATCGCCTTTTCTCTT
TCCTTCACTCTTGACTCCTGGGAGCTGCTTCTTCAGGGCTTCCTTATCCTCTGTAGCAAGGAGGCTGAAG
CCCTTGAGCTGACTCGCACTGTACTCGGGCCGGAAACCCAGCTCCTCCCTGTTCTTGACAAAGCAGCCTG
GATGGTACCAGCGGTCAATCATGCCTAGCTGTGGCTTCTCCGGGTCCACCATCTTCTTGGACAGGCGCAC
CTGGCCCTTTTCTATCTTCTCCATACACCCCTTGCACGTACTTCTGTTGGACTTGGCATACTCTGCTGCA
AAGTCACCCAGAGTCTTCTCTGCCTTGCTACCAATTCCATCCTGGCCTTTGCCTGTCACTCCTCCAGCTT
CCGCTGTCTTCTTGACTTTCTGCTGGTCATCCCACCGAAGCTCAGAGAACCCATCCACCTCAACGTCAGG
GTGCCGGATGGAGTGGCCCACCTTCCAGAAGCAGGAGAAGTGGTACCAGTGTGGGACTTTTCCATCAAAC
ATGGGCGACTGCACCATGATGGCCATCCGGAGCGAGTCCTTGGGGATGCTCTCGCTGCATTTCTTGCAAG
AGGCGCGCCCGCTCTTGGCGTACTCGACTCGATACAGCTTATCAGAAGACTCCGCCATATGGCTGCCGCG
CGGCACCAGGCCGCTGCTGTGATGATGATGATGATGGCTGCTGCCCATGGTATATCTCCTTCTTAAAGTT
AAACAAAATTATTTCTAGAGGGGAATTGTTATCCGCTCACAATTCCCCTATAGTGAGTCGTATTAATTTC
GCGGGATCGAGATCTCGATCCTCTACGCCGGACGCATCGTGGCCGGCATCACCGGCGCCACAGGTGCGGT
TGCTGGCGCCTATATCGCCGACATCACCGATGGGGAAGATCGGGCTCGCCACTTCGGGCTCATGAGCGCT
TGTTTCGGCGTGGGTATGGTGGCAGGCCCCGTGGCCGGGGGACTGTTGGGCGCCATCTCCTTGCATGCAC
CATTCCTTGCGGCGGCGGTGCTCAACGGCCTCAACCTACTACTGGGCTGCTTCCTAATGCAGGAGTCGCA
TAAGGGAGAGCGTCGAGATCCCGGACACCATCGAATGGCGCAAAACCTTTCGCGGTATGGCATGATAGCG
CCCGGAAGAGAGTCAATTCAGGGTGGTGAATGTGAAACCAGTAACGTTATACGATGTCGCAGAGTATGCC
GGTGTCTCTTATCAGACCGTTTCCCGCGTGGTGAACCAGGCCAGCCACGTTTCTGCGAAAACGCGGGAAA
AAGTGGAAGCGGCGATGGCGGAGCTGAATTACATTCCCAACCGCGTGGCACAACAACTGGCGGGCAAACA
GTCGTTGCTGATTGGCGTTGCCACCTCCAGTCTGGCCCTGCACGCGCCGTCGCAAATTGTCGCGGCGATT
AAATCTCGCGCCGATCAACTGGGTGCCAGCGTGGTGGTGTCGATGGTAGAACGAAGCGGCGTCGAAGCCT
GTAAAGCGGCGGTGCACAATCTTCTCGCGCAACGCGTCAGTGGGCTGATCATTAACTATCCGCTGGATGA
CCAGGATGCCATTGCTGTGGAAGCTGCCTGCACTAATGTTCCGGCGTTATTTCTTGATGTCTCTGACCAG
ACACCCATCAACAGTATTATTTTCTCCCATGAAGACGGTACGCGACTGGGCGTGGAGCATCTGGTCGCAT
TGGGTCACCAGCAAATCGCGCTGTTAGCGGGCCCATTAAGTTCTGTCTCGGCGCGTCTGCGTCTGGCTGG
CTGGCATAAATATCTCACTCGCAATCAAATTCAGCCGATAGCGGAACGGGAAGGCGACTGGAGTGCCATG
TCCGGTTTTCAACAAACCATGCAAATGCTGAATGAGGGCATCGTTCCCACTGCGATGCTGGTTGCCAACG
ATCAGATGGCGCTGGGCGCAATGCGCGCCATTACCGAGTCCGGGCTGCGCGTTGGTGCGGATATCTCGGT
AGTGGGATACGACGATACCGAAGACAGCTCATGTTATATCCCGCCGTTAACCACCATCAAACAGGATTTT
CGCCTGCTGGGGCAAACCAGCGTGGACCGCTTGCTGCAACTCTCTCAGGGCCAGGCGGTGAAGGGCAATC
AGCTGTTGCCCGTCTCACTGGTGAAAAGAAAAACCACCCTGGCGCCCAATACGCAAACCGCCTCTCCCCG
CGCGTTGGCCGATTCATTAATGCAGCTGGCACGACAGGTTTCCCGACTGGAAAGCGGGCAGTGAGCGCAA
CGCAATTAATGTAAGTTAGCTCACTCATTAGGCACCGGGATCTCGACCGATGCCCTTGAGAGCCTTCAAC
CCAGTCAGCTCCTTCCGGTGGGCGCGGGGCATGACTATCGTCGCCGCACTTATGACTGTCTTCTTTATCA
TGCAACTCGTAGGACAGGTGCCGGCAGCGCTCTGGGTCATTTTCGGCGAGGACCGCTTTCGCTGGAGCGC
GACGATGATCGGCCTGTCGCTTGCGGTATTCGGAATCTTGCACGCCCTCGCTCAAGCCTTCGTCACTGGT
CCCGCCACCAAACGTTTCGGCGAGAAGCAGGCCATTATCGCCGGCATGGCGGCCCCACGGGTGCGCATGA
TCGTGCTCCTGTCGTTGAGGACCCGGCTAGGCTGGCGGGGTTGCCTTACTGGTTAGCAGAATGAATCACC
GATACGCGAGCGAACGTGAAGCGACTGCTGCTGCAAAACGTCTGCGACCTGAGCAACAACATGAATGGTC
TTCGGTTTCCGTGTTTCGTAAAGTCTGGAAACGCGGAAGTCAGCGCCCTGCACCATTATGTTCCGGATCT
GCATCGCAGGATGCTGCTGGCTACCCTGTGGAACACCTACATCTGTATTAACGAAGCGCTGGCATTGACC
CTGAGTGATTTTTCTCTGGTCCCGCCGCATCCATACCGCCAGTTGTTTACCCTCACAACGTTCCAGTAAC
CGGGCATGTTCATCATCAGTAACCCGTATCGTGAGCATCCTCTCTCGTTTCATCGGTATCATTACCCCCA
TGAACAGAAATCCCCCTTACACGGAGGCATCAGTGACCAAACAGGAAAAAACCGCCCTTAACATGGCCCG
CTTTATCAGAAGCCAGACATTAACGCTTCTGGAGAAACTCAACGAGCTGGACGCGGATGAACAGGCAGAC
ATCTGTGAATCGCTTCACGACCACGCTGATGAGCTTTACCGCAGCTGCCTCGCGCGTTTCGGTGATGACG
GTGAAAACCTCTGACACATGCAGCTCCCGGAGACGGTCACAGCTTGTCTGTAAGCGGATGCCGGGAGCAG
ACAAGCCCGTCAGGGCGCGTCAGCGGGTGTTGGCGGGTGTCGGGGCGCAGCCATGACCCAGTCACGTAGC
GATAGCGGAGTGTATACTGGCTTAACTATGCGGCATCAGAGCAGATTGTACTGAGAGTGCACCATTGCGG
TGTGAAATACCGCACAGATGCGTAAGGAGAAAATACCGCATCAGGCGCTCTTCCGCTTCCTCGCTCACTG
ACTCGCTGCGCTCGGTCGTTCGGCTGCGGCGAGCGGTATCAGCTCACTCAAAGGCGGTAATACGGTTATC
CACAGAATCAGGGGATAACGCAGGAAAGAACATGTGAGCAAAAGGCCAGCAAAAGGCCAGGAACCGTAAA
AAGGCCGCGTTGCTGGCGTTTTTCCATAGGCTCCGCCCCCCTGACGAGCATCACAAAAATCGACGCTCAA
GTCAGAGGTGGCGAAACCCGACAGGACTATAAAGATACCAGGCGTTTCCCCCTGGAAGCTCCCTCGTGCG
CTCTCCTGTTCCGACCCTGCCGCTTACCGGATACCTGTCCGCCTTTCTCCCTTCGGGAAGCGTGGCGCTT
TCTCATAGCTCACGCTGTAGGTATCTCAGTTCGGTGTAGGTCGTTCGCTCCAAGCTGGGCTGTGTGCACG
AACCCCCCGTTCAGCCCGACCGCTGCGCCTTATCCGGTAACTATCGTCTTGAGTCCAACCCGGTAAGACA
CGACTTATCGCCACTGGCAGCAGCCACTGGTAACAGGATTAGCAGAGCGAGGTATGTAGGCGGTGCTACA
GAGTTCTTGAAGTGGTGGCCTAACTACGGCTACACTAGAAGGACAGTATTTGGTATCTGCGCTCTGCTGA
AGCCAGTTACCTTCGGAAAAAGAGTTGGTAGCTCTTGATCCGGCAAACAAACCACCGCTGGTAGCGGTGG
TTTTTTTGTTTGCAAGCAGCAGATTACGCGCAGAAAAAAAGGATCTCAAGAAGATCCTTTGATCTTTTCT
ACGGGGTCTGACGCTCAGTGGAACGAAAACTCACGTTAAGGGATTTTGGTCATGAACAATAAAACTGTCT
GCTTACATAAACAGTAATACAAGGGGTGTTATGAGCCATATTCAACGGGAAACGTCTTGCTCTAGGCCGC
GATTAAATTCCAACATGGATGCTGATTTATATGGGTATAAATGGGCTCGCGATAATGTCGGGCAATCAGG
TGCGACAATCTATCGATTGTATGGGAAGCCCGATGCGCCAGAGTTGTTTCTGAAACATGGCAAAGGTAGC
GTTGCCAATGATGTTACAGATGAGATGGTCAGACTAAACTGGCTGACGGAATTTATGCCTCTTCCGACCA
TCAAGCATTTTATCCGTACTCCTGATGATGCATGGTTACTCACCACTGCGATCCCCGGGAAAACAGCATT
CCAGGTATTAGAAGAATATCCTGATTCAGGTGAAAATATTGTTGATGCGCTGGCAGTGTTCCTGCGCCGG
TTGCATTCGATTCCTGTTTGTAATTGTCCTTTTAACAGCGATCGCGTATTTCGTCTCGCTCAGGCGCAAT
CACGAATGAATAACGGTTTGGTTGATGCGAGTGATTTTGATGACGAGCGTAATGGCTGGCCTGTTGAACA
AGTCTGGAAAGAAATGCATAAACTTTTGCCATTCTCACCGGATTCAGTCGTCACTCATGGTGATTTCTCA
CTTGATAACCTTATTTTTGACGAGGGGAAATTAATAGGTTGTATTGATGTTGGACGAGTCGGAATCGCAG
ACCGATACCAGGATCTTGCCATCCTATGGAACTGCCTCGGTGAGTTTTCTCCTTCATTACAGAAACGGCT
TTTTCAAAAATATGGTATTGATAATCCTGATATGAATAAATTGCAGTTTCATTTGATGCTCGATGAGTTT
TTCTAAGAATTAATTCATGAGCGGATACATATTTGAATGTATTTAGAAAAATAAACAAATAGGGGTTCCG
CGCACATTTCCCCGAAAAGTGCCACCTAAATTGTAAGCGTTAATATTTTGTTAAAATTCGCGTTAAATTT
TTGTTAAATCAGCTCATTTTTTAACCAATAGGCCGAAATCGGCAAAATCCCTTATAAATCAAAAGAATAG
ACCGAGATAGGGT
[37 nt withheld, positions 7994-8030]
AAAGAACGTGGACTCCAACGTCAAAGG
[49 nt withheld, positions 8058-8106]
T
[91 nt withheld, positions 8108-8198]
G
[124 nt withheld, positions 8200-8323]
CCCATTCGCCA
Features (pLannotate 1.2.2; 21 found; start..end, strand, type, name):
     26..73      -  terminator     T7 terminator: transcription terminator for bacteriophage T7 RNA polymerase
     81..130     -  CDS            SET1 (fragment): solubility-enhancement tag derived from T7 phage gene 10B
    140..157     -  CDS            9xHis (fragment): 9xHis affinity tag
    167..3208    -  CDS            PARP1: PARP1_HUMAN - Also known as ADPRT From Homo sapiens (Human).
   3212..3229    -  CDS            thrombin site: thrombin recognition and cleavage site
   3240..3256    -  CDS            capTEV™ (fragment): composite tag for in vivo biotinylation, TEV protease cleavage, and 6xHis tagging
   3275..3297    -  RBS            RBS: efficient ribosome binding site from bacteriophage T7 gene 10 (Olins and Rangwala, 1989)
   3312..3336    -  protein_bind   lac operator: The lac repressor binds to the lac operator to inhibit transcription in E. coli. This inhibition can be relieved by adding lactose or isopropyl-β-D-thiogalactopyranoside (IPTG). lac repressor encoded by lacI
   3337..3355    -  promoter       T7 promoter: promoter for bacteriophage T7 RNA polymerase
   3377..3656    +  CDS            TcR (fragment): tetracycline efflux protein; tet; confers resistance to tetracycline
   3664..3741    +  promoter       lacI promoter: lacI
   3742..4824    +  CDS            lacI: lac repressor; lacI; The lac repressor binds to the lac operator to inhibit transcription in E. coli. This inhibition can be relieved by adding lactose or isopropyl-β-D-thiogalactopyranoside (IPTG).
   4837..4858    +  protein_bind   CAP binding site: CAP binding activates transcription in the presence of cAMP. E. coli catabolite activator protein
   4873..5164    +  CDS            TcR (fragment): tetracycline efflux protein; tet; confers resistance to tetracycline
   5236..5616    -  CDS            YPB1_ECOLX: Protein predicted: Swiss-Prot protein existence level 4. From Escherichia coli.
   5633..5824    +  CDS            rop: Rop protein, which maintains plasmids at low copy number; rop
   5926..6065    +  misc_feature   bom: basis of mobility region from pBR322
   6251..6839    -  rep_origin     ori: high-copy-number ColE1/pMB1/pBR322/pUC origin of replication
   6961..7776    +  CDS            KanR: aminoglycoside phosphotransferase; aph(3')-Ia; confers resistance to kanamycin in bacteria or G418 (Geneticin®) in eukaryotes
   7785..7842    -  promoter       AmpR promoter (fragment): bla
   7895..8323    -  rep_origin     f1 ori (sequence partly withheld): f1 bacteriophage origin of replication; arrow indicates direction of (+) strand synthesis
