[The description below was written by a language model from this plasmid's Addgene catalogue record and pLannotate feature annotations shown in this document.]
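Description:
pET 28 full-length human PARP1 is a bacterial expression plasmid built on the pET28 backbone for producing recombinant human poly(ADP-ribose) polymerase-1 in E. coli. The sequenced record is about 8.3 kb. It replicates from a ColE1/pBR322-type origin that is accompanied by the rop gene and the bom mobility region, consistent with the low copy number listed in the catalogue entry. Selection is by kanamycin through the aminoglycoside phosphotransferase gene. An f1 origin is also present, along with short tetracycline-resistance fragments and other pBR322-derived remnants that are not functional markers.

The payload is the 3,042 bp full-length human PARP1 coding sequence, recorded as carrying the A762 polymorphism. It lies downstream of a T7 promoter with an adjacent lac operator and the T7 gene 10 ribosome binding site, and it is followed by the T7 terminator. The plasmid-borne lacI gene supplies repressor, so transcription is held off until IPTG is added in a host that provides T7 RNA polymerase. The backbone contributes an N-terminal histidine tag followed by a thrombin cleavage site, allowing metal-affinity purification and optional tag removal. The automated annotation labels this short upstream His region as a "capTEV" fragment. A second His-tag fragment is annotated downstream of the insert, as is usual for pET28, but the record does not indicate whether it is translated, and the catalogue entry lists only the N-terminal tag. The stated purpose is simply expression of His-tagged human PARP1, and the associated publication title concerns a zinc-binding domain and DNA-dependent activation of the enzyme.
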