Addgene plasmid #192635: pET 28 full-length human PARP1
Purpose: Expresses human PARP1 with an N-terminal His-tag
Depositing lab: John Pascal. Depositing organization: Thomas Jefferson University. Publication: A third zinc-binding domain of human poly(ADP-ribose) polymerase-1 coordinates DNA-dependent enzyme activation. Langelier MF, Servent KM, Rogers EE, Pascal JM. J Biol Chem. 2008 Feb 15;283(7):4105-14. doi: 10.1074/jbc.M708558200. Epub 2007 Nov 30. PubMed 18055453.
Backbone
  Vector backbone: pET28
  Backbone size w/o insert (bp): 5000
  Total vector size (bp): 8000
  Vector type: Bacterial Expression
Growth in bacteria
  Bacterial resistance: Kanamycin, 50 μg/mL
  Growth temperature: 37°C
  Growth strain: DH5alpha
  Copy number: Low Copy
Gene/Insert
  Gene/Insert name: Human PARP1
  Species: H. sapiens (human)
  Insert size (bp): 3042
  Mutation: Polymorphism A762
  Entrez Gene: PARP1 (a.k.a. ADPRT, ADPRT 1, ADPRT1, ARTD1, PARP, PARP-1, PARS, PPOL, Poly-PARP, pADPRT-1)
  Tag / fusion protein: histidine-tag (N terminal on backbone)
Terms and licenses: Academic/Nonprofit Terms; Industry Terms: Not Available to Industry
How to cite: pET 28 full-length human PARP1 was a gift from John Pascal (Addgene plasmid # 192635 ; http://n2t.net/addgene:192635 ; RRID:Addgene_192635)
